Addgene plasmid #220968: pLenti6.3-Sa-SlugCas9-BlastR
Purpose: Expresses human codon-optimized Sa-SlugCas9
Depositing lab: Hyongbum Kim. Depositing organization: Yonsei University Health System. Publication: Massively parallel evaluation and computational prediction of the activities and specificities of 17 small Cas9s. Seo SY, Min S, Lee S, Seo JH, Park J, Kim HK, Song M, Baek D, Cho SR, Kim HH. Nat Methods. 2023 Jul;20(7):999-1009. doi: 10.1038/s41592-023-01875-2. Epub 2023 May 15. PubMed 37188955.
Backbone
  Vector backbone: pLenti6
  Backbone manufacturer: Invitrogen
  Vector type: Mammalian Expression, Lentiviral, CRISPR
  Selectable markers: Blasticidin
Growth in bacteria
  Bacterial resistance: Ampicillin, 100 μg/mL
  Growth temperature: 37°C
  Growth strain: NEB Stable
  Copy number: Unknown
Gene/Insert
  Gene/Insert name: Sa-SlugCas9
Terms and licenses: Academic/Nonprofit Terms; Industry Terms: Not Available to Industry
How to cite: pLenti6.3-Sa-SlugCas9-BlastR was a gift from Hyongbum Kim (Addgene plasmid # 220968 ; http://n2t.net/addgene:220968 ; RRID:Addgene_220968)
