[The description below was written by a language model from this plasmid's Addgene catalogue record and pLannotate feature annotations shown in this document.]
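Description:
pLenti6.3-Sa-SlugCas9-BlastR is a third-generation-style, self-inactivating HIV-1 lentiviral transfer plasmid built on the pLenti6 backbone for expressing a small Cas9 nuclease in mammalian cells. It is maintained in E. coli through a high-copy ColE1/pUC-type origin and an ampicillin resistance gene (β-lactamase), and it also carries an f1 origin and remnants of a pBluescript-type cloning region (lac promoter/operator, lacZα fragment, T3 and T7 promoters). The viral portion begins with an RSV promoter fused to a truncated 5' LTR, which allows Tat-independent transcription of the genomic RNA in packaging cells. It continues with the Ψ packaging signal and a partial gag sequence, then the Rev response element for Rev-dependent nuclear export. A ΔU3 3' LTR closes the viral unit and inactivates the LTR promoter after integration. An SV40 polyadenylation signal and SV40 origin lie downstream.

The payload is driven by the CMV immediate-early enhancer and promoter and consists of a human codon-optimized Sa-SlugCas9 open reading frame of about 3.2 kb. The annotation software matched this frame to Staphylococcus aureus Cas9. A blasticidin S deaminase coding sequence follows roughly 125 bp downstream with no separate promoter annotated. This suggests co-expression from the same transcript, though the record does not identify the linking element. A WPRE after the marker enhances transcript stability and expression. No guide RNA cassette is annotated, so the guide must be supplied separately. The construct is suited to producing lentivirus and generating blasticidin-selected cell populations that stably express this nuclease. The associated work was a large-scale comparison of the activities and specificities of small Cas9 variants.
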