Features (pLannotate 1.2.2; 29 found; start..end, strand, type, name):
      3..229     +  promoter       RSV promoter: Rous sarcoma virus enhancer/promoter
    230..410     +  LTR            5' LTR (truncated): truncated 5' long terminal repeat (LTR) from HIV-1
    457..582     +  misc_feature   HIV-1 Ψ: packaging signal of human immunodeficiency virus type 1
    566..904     +  CDS            HIV-1 gag (fragment): gag protein from human immunodeficiency virus 1; gag
   1079..1312    +  misc_feature   RRE: The Rev response element (RRE) of HIV-1 allows for Rev-dependent mRNA export from the nucleus to the cytoplasm.
   1689..1789    +  CDS            Rev (fragment): human immunodeficiency virus 1 (HIV-1) Rev protein; rev; enhances nuclear export of unspliced and incompletely spliced viral mRNAs
   1790..1810    -  misc_feature   MCS (fragment): pBluescript multiple cloning site
   1820..2123    +  enhancer       CMV enhancer: human cytomegalovirus immediate early enhancer
   2124..2327    +  promoter       CMV promoter: human cytomegalovirus (CMV) immediate early promoter
   2399..2417    +  promoter       T7 promoter: promoter for bacteriophage T7 RNA polymerase
   2482..5640    +  CDS            cas9: CAS9_STAAU - Experimental evidence at protein level: Swiss-Prot protein existence level 1. CRISPR (clustered regularly interspaced short palindromic repeat) is an adaptive immune system that provides protection against mobile genetic elements (viruses, transposable elements and conjugative plasmids). CRISPR clusters contain spacers, sequences complementary to antecedent mobile elements, and target invading nucleic acids. CRISPR clusters are transcribed and processed into CRISPR RNA (crRNA). In type II CRISPR systems correct processing of pre-crRNA requires a trans- encoded small RNA (tracrRNA)
   5767..6165    +  CDS            BSD: blasticidin S deaminase; Aspergillus terreus BSD; confers resistance to blasticidin
   6166..6187    +  misc_feature   MCS (fragment): pBluescript multiple cloning site
   6190..6778    +  misc_feature   WPRE: woodchuck hepatitis virus posttranscriptional regulatory element
   6773..6847    +  CDS            nef (fragment): NEF_HV1Z2 - Experimental evidence at protein level: Swiss-Prot protein existence level 1. Extracellular Nef protein targets CD4(+) T-lymphocytes for apoptosis by interacting with CXCR4 surface receptors. From Human immunodeficiency virus type 1 group M subtype D (isolate Z2/CDC-Z34) (HIV-1).
   6849..7082    +  LTR            3' LTR (ΔU3): self-inactivating 3' long terminal repeat (LTR) from HIV-1
   7154..7275    +  polyA_signal   SV40 poly(A) signal: SV40 polyadenylation signal
   7315..7450    +  rep_origin     SV40 ori: SV40 origin of replication
   7471..7489    -  promoter       T7 promoter: promoter for bacteriophage T7 RNA polymerase
   7497..7652    +  CDS            lacZα (fragment): LacZα fragment of β-galactosidase; lacZ fragment
   7657..8085    +  rep_origin     f1 ori (sequence partly withheld): f1 bacteriophage origin of replication; arrow indicates direction of (+) strand synthesis
   8138..8242    +  promoter       AmpR promoter: bla
   8243..9103    +  CDS            AmpR: β-lactamase; bla; confers resistance to ampicillin, carbenicillin, and related antibiotics
   9274..9862    +  rep_origin     ori: high-copy-number ColE1/pMB1/pBR322/pUC origin of replication
  10045..10137   +  CDS            lacI (fragment): lac repressor; lacI; The lac repressor binds to the lac operator to inhibit transcription in E. coli. This inhibition can be relieved by adding lactose or isopropyl-β-D-thiogalactopyranoside (IPTG).
  10150..10171   +  protein_bind   CAP binding site: CAP binding activates transcription in the presence of cAMP. E. coli catabolite activator protein
  10186..10216   +  promoter       lac promoter: promoter for the E. coli lac operon
  10224..10240   +  protein_bind   lac operator: The lac repressor binds to the lac operator to inhibit transcription in E. coli. This inhibition can be relieved by adding lactose or isopropyl-β-D-thiogalactopyranoside (IPTG). lac repressor encoded by lacI
  10285..10303   +  promoter       T3 promoter: promoter for bacteriophage T3 RNA polymerase
>Addgene plasmid #220968 | pLenti6.3-Sa-SlugCas9-BlastR | addgene full sequence | sequence record 441018 | Addgene NGS Result
AATGTAGTCTTATGCAATACTCTTGTAGTCTTGCAACATGGTAACGATGAGTTAGCAACATGCCTTACAA
GGAGAGAAAAAGCACCGTGCATGCCGATTGGTGGAAGTAAGGTGGTACGATCGTGCCTTATTAGGAAGGC
AACAGACGGGTCTGACATGGATTGGACGAACCACTGAATTGCCGCATTGCAGAGATATTGTATTTAAGTG
CCTAGCTCGATACATAAACGGGTCTCTCTGGTTAGACCAGATCTGAGCCTGGGAGCTCTCTGGCTAACTA
GGGAACCCACTGCTTAAGCCTCAATAAAGCTTGCCTTGAGTGCTTCAAGTAGTGTGTGCCCGTCTGTTGT
GTGACTCTGGTAACTAGAGATCCCTCAGACCCTTTTAGTCAGTGTGGAAAATCTCTAGCAGTGGCGCCCG
AACAGGGACTTGAAAGCGAAAGGGAAACCAGAGGAGCTCTCTCGACGCAGGACTCGGCTTGCTGAAGCGC
GCACGGCAAGAGGCGAGGGGCGGCGACTGGTGAGTACGCCAAAAATTTTGACTAGCGGAGGCTAGAAGGA
GAGAGATGGGTGCGAGAGCGTCAGTATTAAGCGGGGGAGAATTAGATCGCGATGGGAAAAAATTCGGTTA
AGGCCAGGGGGAAAGAAAAAATATAAATTAAAACATATAGTATGGGCAAGCAGGGAGCTAGAACGATTCG
CAGTTAATCCTGGCCTGTTAGAAACATCAGAAGGCTGTAGACAAATACTGGGACAGCTACAACCATCCCT
TCAGACAGGATCAGAAGAACTTAGATCATTATATAATACAGTAGCAACCCTCTATTGTGTGCATCAAAGG
ATAGAGATAAAAGACACCAAGGAAGCTTTAGACAAGATAGAGGAAGAGCAAAACAAAAGTAAGACCACCG
CACAGCAAGCGGCCGGCCGCTGATCTTCAGACCTGGAGGAGGAGATATGAGGGACAATTGGAGAAGTGAA
TTATATAAATATAAAGTAGTAAAAATTGAACCATTAGGAGTAGCACCCACCAAGGCAAAGAGAAGAGTGG
TGCAGAGAGAAAAAAGAGCAGTGGGAATAGGAGCTTTGTTCCTTGGGTTCTTGGGAGCAGCAGGAAGCAC
TATGGGCGCAGCGTCAATGACGCTGACGGTACAGGCCAGACAATTATTGTCTGGTATAGTGCAGCAGCAG
AACAATTTGCTGAGGGCTATTGAGGCGCAACAGCATCTGTTGCAACTCACAGTCTGGGGCATCAAGCAGC
TCCAGGCAAGAATCCTGGCTGTGGAAAGATACCTAAAGGATCAACAGCTCCTGGGGATTTGGGGTTGCTC
TGGAAAACTCATTTGCACCACTGCTGTGCCTTGGAATGCTAGTTGGAGTAATAAATCTCTGGAACAGATT
TGGAATCACACGACCTGGATGGAGTGGGACAGAGAAATTAACAATTACACAAGCTTAATACACTCCTTAA
TTGAAGAATCGCAAAACCAGCAAGAAAAGAATGAACAAGAATTATTGGAATTAGATAAATGGGCAAGTTT
GTGGAATTGGTTTAACATAACAAATTGGCTGTGGTATATAAAATTATTCATAATGATAGTAGGAGGCTTG
GTAGGTTTAAGAATAGTTTTTGCTGTACTTTCTATAGTGAATAGAGTTAGGCAGGGATATTCACCATTAT
CGTTTCAGACCCACCTCCCAACCCCGAGGGGACCCGACAGGCCCGAAGGAATAGAAGAAGAAGGTGGAGA
GAGAGACAGAGACAGATCCATTCGATTAGTGAACGGATCTCGACGGTATCGATAAGCTTGGGAGTTCCGC
GTTACATAACTTACGGTAAATGGCCCGCCTGGCTGACCGCCCAACGACCCCCGCCCATTGACGTCAATAA
TGACGTATGTTCCCATAGTAACGCCAATAGGGACTTTCCATTGACGTCAATGGGTGGAGTATTTACGGTA
AACTGCCCACTTGGCAGTACATCAAGTGTATCATATGCCAAGTACGCCCCCTATTGACGTCAATGACGGT
AAATGGCCCGCCTGGCATTATGCCCAGTACATGACCTTATGGGACTTTCCTACTTGGCAGTACATCTACG
TATTAGTCATCGCTATTACCATGGTGATGCGGTTTTGGCAGTACATCAATGGGCGTGGATAGCGGTTTGA
CTCACGGGGATTTCCAAGTCTCCACCCCATTGACGTCAATGGGAGTTTGTTTTGGCACCAAAATCAACGG
GACTTTCCAAAATGTCGTAACAACTCCGCCCCATTGACGCAAATGGGCGGTAGGCGTGTACGGTGGGAGG
TCTATATAAGCAGAGCTCGTTTAGTGAACCGTCAGATCGCCTGGAGACGCCATCCACGCTGTTTTGACCT
CCATAGAAGACACCGACTTAATACGACTCACTATAGGGAGAGCCGCCACCATGGCACCGAAGAAGAAGCG
TAAAGTCGGAATCCACGGAGTTCCTGCGGCAAAGCGCAATTACATCCTGGGTCTGGATATTGGAATCACG
AGCGTGGGCTACGGCATCATCGACTACGAGACACGGGACGTGATCGACGCCGGCGTGCGGCTGTTCAAGG
AGGCCAACGTGGAAAACAACGAGGGCAGACGGTCCAAGAGAGGCGCCAGACGGCTGAAGCGGCGTCGACG
GCACCGGATACAGAGAGTGAAGAAGCTGCTGTTTGACTACAACCTGCTGACCGACCACAGCGAGCTTAGC
GGCATCAACCCTTACGAGGCTCGGGTGAAGGGACTGTCCCAGAAATTATCTGAAGAAGAGTTCAGCGCCG
CCCTGCTTCATCTGGCCAAGAGAAGAGGCGTGCACAACGTGAACGAAGTGGAGGAAGACACCGGCAACGA
GCTGAGCACAAAGGAACAGATCAGCAGAAACAGCAAGGCTCTGGAAGAGAAATATGTGGCCGAGCTGCAG
CTGGAAAGACTGAAGAAGGACGGCGAGGTCAGAGGCAGCATCAACAGATTCAAGACAAGCGACTACGTGA
AAGAGGCCAAGCAACTCCTGAAGGTGCAAAAGGCATACCACCAGCTGGATCAGAGCTTCATCGACACCTA
CATCGATCTGCTGGAAACCAGAAGAACCTACTACGAGGGCCCTGGTGAGGGCAGCCCCTTCGGCTGGAAA
GACATCAAGGAGTGGTACGAGATGCTGATGGGCCACTGTACCTATTTCCCCGAGGAACTTAGATCCGTGA
AGTACGCCTACAATGCCGATCTGTACAACGCTCTGAACGATCTGAACAACCTCGTGATCACAAGGGACGA
GAACGAAAAGCTAGAATACTACGAGAAGTTCCAGATCATCGAGAATGTTTTCAAACAGAAGAAGAAACCA
ACCCTGAAGCAGATCGCCAAGGAAATCCTGGTCAACGAGGAGGACATCAAGGGCTACCGGGTCACCAGCA
CCGGCAAGCCTGAGTTCACCAATCTGAAGGTGTACCACGACATCAAGGATATCACCGCCAGAAAGGAGAT
TATCGAGAACGCCGAACTGCTGGACCAGATCGCCAAGATCCTGACCATCTACCAGAGCTCTGAGGACATC
CAGGAAGAACTGACCAACCTGAATAGCGAGCTGACCCAGGAGGAGATCGAGCAGATCTCCAACCTGAAGG
GCTACACCGGCACCCACAACCTGTCTCTGAAAGCCATTAACCTGATCCTGGACGAGCTGTGGCACACAAA
CGACAACCAGATCGCTATTTTCAACAGACTGAAATTGGTGCCTAAGAAGGTGGACCTGAGCCAGCAGAAG
GAAATTCCTACCACCCTGGTGGACGACTTTATCCTGTCACCAGTGGTGAAAAGAAGCTTTATCCAGTCTA
TCAAGGTGATCAACGCCATCATCAAGAAGTACGGACTGCCTAACGACATTATTATCGAGCTGGCCAGAGA
AAAAAACTCCAAGGACGCCCAGAAAATGATCAACGAGATGCAGAAGAGAAATCGGCAGACCAACGAGCGG
ATTGAAGAGATCATCAGAACAACCGGCAAAGAGAACGCCAAGTACCTGATTGAAAAGATCAAGCTGCACG
ACATGCAGGAGGGCAAGTGCCTGTACAGCCTGGAAGCCATCCCCCTGGAAGATCTGCTGAACAATCCTTT
CAACTACGAGGTGGACCACATCATCCCCAGAAGCGTGTCCTTCGATAACAGCTTTAATAACAAAGTTCTT
GTCAAGCAAGAAGAAAACAGCAAGAAGGGCAATAGAACCCCATTTCAGTACCTGAGCTCCTCTGACAGCA
AGATCTCTTATGAAACCTTCAAGAAACACATCCTGAATCTGGCTAAGGGGAAGGGCAGAATCAGCAAGAC
CAAGAAGGAGTACCTGCTCGAGGAAAGAGATATCAATCGGTTTAGCGTGCAGAAGGACTTCATCAATCGG
AATCTGGTGGACACCCGATACGCCACAAGAGGACTGATGAACCTGCTGAGATCTTACTTCAGAGTCAACA
ACCTGGACGTGAAGGTGAAGTCTATAAACGGCGGCTTCACCAGCTTCCTGCGAAGAAAGTGGAAGTTCAA
GAAGGAACGGAACAAGGGCTATAAACACCACGCCGAGGATGCCCTGATCATCGCTAATGCTGATTTCATC
TTCAAAGAATGGAAGAAGCTTGACAAGGCAAAGAAAGTGATGGAGAACCAGATGTTCGAGGAAAAGCAGG
CCGAGAGCATGCCTGAGATCGAAACAGAGCAAGAGTACAAAGAGATCTTTATCACGCCCCACCAGATCAA
GCATATCAAGGATTTCAAGGATTACAAGTACAGTCACCGGGTGGACAAGAAGCCAAACCGGGAACTGATC
AACGACACCCTGTACAGCACCAGAAAGGACGACAAAGGAAATACCCTGATCGTGAACAACCTGAATGGCC
TGTATGACAAAGACAACGACAAACTGAAGAAACTGATCAACAAAAGCCCTGAGAAGCTGCTGATGTACCA
TCACGATCCTCAGACATACCAGAAGCTGAAGTTGATTATGGAACAATACGGAGATGAGAAGAACCCCCTG
TATAAGTACTATGAGGAGACAGGCAACTACCTGACAAAGTACAGCAAGAAGGACAACGGACCTGTGATCA
AGAAGATAAAGTACTACGGCAACAAGCTGAACGCCCACCTGGACATCACCGATGATTACCCTAACAGCAG
AAACAAGGTGGTGAAGCTGAGCCTGAAACCCTACAGATTTGATGTGTACCTGACAGATAAGGGATACAAG
TTCATCACTATCAGCTACCTGGACGTGCTGAAAAAAGACAACTACTACTACATCCCCGAACAGAAGTACG
ACAAGCTGAAGCTGGGCAAGGCCATCGACAAGAACGCTAAATTCATCGCCAGTTTCTACAAGAATGATCT
GATCAAATTGGACGGCGAAATCTACAAGATCATCGGCGTGAACTCAGACACCAGAAATATGATCGAGCTG
GACCTGCCTGATATCAGATACAAGGAGTACTGCGAGCTGAACAACATCAAAGGCGAGCCTCGGATCAAAA
AGACCATCGGCAAGAAAGTGAACAGCATCGAGAAGCTGACCACAGACGTGCTGGGAAACGTGTTTACCAA
CACACAGTACACAAAGCCGCAACTGCTGTTCAAGAGAGGCAACGGATCCCCCAAGAAGAAGAGGAAAGTC
TCGAGCGATTACAAAGACGATGACGATAAGGGCAGCGGCGCAACAAACTTCTCTCTGCTGAAACAAGCCG
GAGATGTCGAAGAGAATCCTGGACCGATGGCCAAGCCTTTGTCTCAAGAAGAATCCACCCTCATTGAAAG
AGCAACGGCTACAATCAACAGCATCCCCATCTCTGAAGACTACAGCGTCGCCAGCGCAGCTCTCTCTAGC
GACGGCCGCATCTTCACTGGTGTCAATGTATATCATTTTACTGGGGGACCTTGTGCAGAACTCGTGGTGC
TGGGCACTGCTGCTGCTGCGGCAGCTGGCAACCTGACTTGTATCGTCGCGATCGGAAATGAGAACAGGGG
CATCTTGAGCCCCTGCGGACGGTGCCGACAGGTGCTTCTCGATCTGCATCCTGGGATCAAAGCCATAGTG
AAGGACAGTGATGGACAGCCGACGGCAGTTGGGATTCGTGAATTGCTGCCCTCTGGTTATGTGTGGGAGG
GCTAAGAATTCGATATCAAGCTTATCGGTAATCAACCTCTGGATTACAAAATTTGTGAAAGATTGACTGG
TATTCTTAACTATGTTGCTCCTTTTACGCTATGTGGATACGCTGCTTTAATGCCTTTGTATCATGCTATT
GCTTCCCGTATGGCTTTCATTTTCTCCTCCTTGTATAAATCCTGGTTGCTGTCTCTTTATGAGGAGTTGT
GGCCCGTTGTCAGGCAACGTGGCGTGGTGTGCACTGTGTTTGCTGACGCAACCCCCACTGGTTGGGGCAT
TGCCACCACCTGTCAGCTCCTTTCCGGGACTTTCGCTTTCCCCCTCCCTATTGCCACGGCGGAACTCATC
GCCGCCTGCCTTGCCCGCTGCTGGACAGGGGCTCGGCTGTTGGGCACTGACAATTCCGTGGTGTTGTCGG
GGAAATCATCGTCCTTTCCTTGGCTGCTCGCCTGTGTTGCCACCTGGATTCTGCGCGGGACGTCCTTCTG
CTACGTCCCTTCGGCCCTCAATCCAGCGGACCTTCCTTCCCGCGGCCTGCTGCCGGCTCTGCGGCCTCTT
CCGCGTCTTCGCCTTCGCCCTCAGACGAGTCGGATCTCCCTTTGGGCCGCCTCCCCGCATCGCTTTAAGA
CCAATGACTTACAAGGCAGCTGTAGATCTTAGCCACTTTTTAAAAGAAAAGGGGGGACTGGAAGGGCTAA
TTCACTCCCAACGAAGACAAGATCTGCTTTTTGCTTGTACTGGGTCTCTCTGGTTAGACCAGATCTGAGC
CTGGGAGCTCTCTGGCTAACTAGGGAACCCACTGCTTAAGCCTCAATAAAGCTTGCCTTGAGTGCTTCAA
GTAGTGTGTGCCCGTCTGTTGTGTGACTCTGGTAACTAGAGATCCCTCAGACCCTTTTAGTCAGTGTGGA
AAATCTCTAGCAGTAGTAGTTCATGTCATCTTATTATTCAGTATTTATAACTTGCAAAGAAATGAATATC
AGAGAGTGAGAGGAACTTGTTTATTGCAGCTTATAATGGTTACAAATAAAGCAATAGCATCACAAATTTC
ACAAATAAAGCATTTTTTTCACTGCATTCTAGTTGTGGTTTGTCCAAACTCATCAATGTATCTTATCATG
TCTGGCTCTAGCTATCCCGCCCCTAACTCCGCCCATCCCGCCCCTAACTCCGCCCAGTTCCGCCCATTCT
CCGCCCCATGGCTGACTAATTTTTTTTATTTATGCAGAGGCCGAGGCCGCCTCGGCCTCTGAGCTATTCC
AGAAGTAGTGAGGAGGCTTTTTTGGAGGCCTAGGGACGTACCCAATTCGCCCTATAGTGAGTCGTATTAC
GCGCGCTCACTGGCCGTCGTTTTACAACGTCGTGACTGGGAAAACCCTGGCGTTACCCAACTTAATCGCC
TTGCAGCACATCCCCCTTTCGCCAGCTGGCGTAATAGCGAAGAGGCCCGCACCGATCGCCCTTCCCAACA
GTTGCGCAGCCTGAATGGCGAATGGG
[124 nt withheld, positions 7657-7780]
C
[91 nt withheld, positions 7782-7872]
A
[49 nt withheld, positions 7874-7922]
CCTTTGACGTTGGAGTCCACGTTCTTT
[37 nt withheld, positions 7950-7986]
ACCCTATCTCGGTCTATTCTTTTGATTTATAAGGGATTTTGCCGATTTCGGCCTATTGGTTAAAAAATGA
GCTGATTTAACAAAAATTTAACGCGAATTTTAACAAAATATTAACGCTTACAATTTAGGTGGCACTTTTC
GGGGAAATGTGCGCGGAACCCCTATTTGTTTATTTTTCTAAATACATTCAAATATGTATCCGCTCATGAG
ACAATAACCCTGATAAATGCTTCAATAATATTGAAAAAGGAAGAGTATGAGTATTCAACATTTCCGTGTC
GCCCTTATTCCCTTTTTTGCGGCATTTTGCCTTCCTGTTTTTGCTCACCCAGAAACGCTGGTGAAAGTAA
AAGATGCTGAAGATCAGTTGGGTGCACGAGTGGGTTACATCGAACTGGATCTCAACAGCGGTAAGATCCT
TGAGAGTTTTCGCCCCGAAGAACGTTTTCCAATGATGAGCACTTTTAAAGTTCTGCTATGTGGCGCGGTA
TTATCCCGTATTGACGCCGGGCAAGAGCAACTCGGTCGCCGCATACACTATTCTCAGAATGACTTGGTTG
AGTACTCACCAGTCACAGAAAAGCATCTTACGGATGGCATGACAGTAAGAGAATTATGCAGTGCTGCCAT
AACCATGAGTGATAACACTGCGGCCAACTTACTTCTGACAACGATCGGAGGACCGAAGGAGCTAACCGCT
TTTTTGCACAACATGGGGGATCATGTAACTCGCCTTGATCGTTGGGAACCGGAGCTGAATGAAGCCATAC
CAAACGACGAGCGTGACACCACGATGCCTGTAGCAATGGCAACAACGTTGCGCAAACTATTAACTGGCGA
ACTACTTACTCTAGCTTCCCGGCAACAATTAATAGACTGGATGGAGGCGGATAAAGTTGCAGGACCACTT
CTGCGCTCGGCCCTTCCGGCTGGCTGGTTTATTGCTGATAAATCTGGAGCCGGTGAGCGTGGGTCTCGCG
GTATCATTGCAGCACTGGGGCCAGATGGTAAGCCCTCCCGTATCGTAGTTATCTACACGACGGGGAGTCA
GGCAACTATGGATGAACGAAATAGACAGATCGCTGAGATAGGTGCCTCACTGATTAAGCATTGGTAACTG
TCAGACCAAGTTTACTCATATATACTTTAGATTGATTTAAAACTTCATTTTTAATTTAAAAGGATCTAGG
TGAAGATCCTTTTTGATAATCTCATGACCAAAATCCCTTAACGTGAGTTTTCGTTCCACTGAGCGTCAGA
CCCCGTAGAAAAGATCAAAGGATCTTCTTGAGATCCTTTTTTTCTGCGCGTAATCTGCTGCTTGCAAACA
AAAAAACCACCGCTACCAGCGGTGGTTTGTTTGCCGGATCAAGAGCTACCAACTCTTTTTCCGAAGGTAA
CTGGCTTCAGCAGAGCGCAGATACCAAATACTGTTCTTCTAGTGTAGCCGTAGTTAGGCCACCACTTCAA
GAACTCTGTAGCACCGCCTACATACCTCGCTCTGCTAATCCTGTTACCAGTGGCTGCTGCCAGTGGCGAT
AAGTCGTGTCTTACCGGGTTGGACTCAAGACGATAGTTACCGGATAAGGCGCAGCGGTCGGGCTGAACGG
GGGGTTCGTGCACACAGCCCAGCTTGGAGCGAACGACCTACACCGAACTGAGATACCTACAGCGTGAGCT
ATGAGAAAGCGCCACGCTTCCCGAAGGGAGAAAGGCGGACAGGTATCCGGTAAGCGGCAGGGTCGGAACA
GGAGAGCGCACGAGGGAGCTTCCAGGGGGAAACGCCTGGTATCTTTATAGTCCTGTCGGGTTTCGCCACC
TCTGACTTGAGCGTCGATTTTTGTGATGCTCGTCAGGGGGGCGGAGCCTATGGAAAAACGCCAGCAACGC
GGCCTTTTTACGGTTCCTGGCCTTTTGCTGGCCTTTTGCTCACATGTTCTTTCCTGCGTTATCCCCTGAT
TCTGTGGATAACCGTATTACCGCCTTTGAGTGAGCTGATACCGCTCGCCGCAGCCGAACGACCGAGCGCA
GCGAGTCAGTGAGCGAGGAAGCGGAAGAGCGCCCAATACGCAAACCGCCTCTCCCCGCGCGTTGGCCGAT
TCATTAATGCAGCTGGCACGACAGGTTTCCCGACTGGAAAGCGGGCAGTGAGCGCAACGCAATTAATGTG
AGTTAGCTCACTCATTAGGCACCCCAGGCTTTACACTTTATGCTTCCGGCTCGTATGTTGTGTGGAATTG
TGAGCGGATAACAATTTCACACAGGAAACAGCTATGACCATGATTACGCCAAGCGCGCAATTAACCCTCA
CTAAAGGGAACAAAAGCTGGAGCTGCAAGCTT
